>Addgene plasmid #232339 | pcDNA3.1-IARS2-K664A/K667A | addgene full sequence | sequence record 474533 | Addgene NGS Result
GACGGATCGGGAGATCTCCCGATCCCCTATGGTGCACTCTCAGTACAATCTGCTCTGATGCCGCATAGTT
AAGCCAGTATCTGCTCCCTGCTTGTGTGTTGGAGGTCGCTGAGTAGTGCGCGAGCAAAATTTAAGCTACA
ACAAGGCAAGGCTTGACCGACAATTGCATGAAGAATCTGCTTAGGGTTAGGCGTTTTGCGCTGCTTCGCG
ATGTACGGGCCAGATATACGCGTTGACATTGATTATTGACTAGTTATTAATAGTAATCAATTACGGGGTC
ATTAGTTCATAGCCCATATATGGAGTTCCGCGTTACATAACTTACGGTAAATGGCCCGCCTGGCTGACCG
CCCAACGACCCCCGCCCATTGACGTCAATAATGACGTATGTTCCCATAGTAACGCCAATAGGGACTTTCC
ATTGACGTCAATGGGTGGAGTATTTACGGTAAACTGCCCACTTGGCAGTACATCAAGTGTATCATATGCC
AAGTACGCCCCCTATTGACGTCAATGACGGTAAATGGCCCGCCTGGCATTATGCCCAGTACATGACCTTA
TGGGACTTTCCTACTTGGCAGTACATCTACGTATTAGTCATCGCTATTACCATGGTGATGCGGTTTTGGC
AGTACATCAATGGGCGTGGATAGCGGTTTGACTCACGGGGATTTCCAAGTCTCCACCCCATTGACGTCAA
TGGGAGTTTGTTTTGGCACCAAAATCAACGGGACTTTCCAAAATGTCGTAACAACTCCGCCCCATTGACG
CAAATGGGCGGTAGGCGTGTACGGTGGGAGGTCTATATAAGCAGAGCTCTCTGGCTAACTAGAGAACCCA
CTGCTTACTGGCTTATCGAAATTAATACGACTCACTATAGGGAGACCCAAGCTGGCTAGCGTTTAAACGG
GCCCTCTAGACTCGACCGGACCATGCGTTGGGGGCTGCGCCCTCGCGGGCCGGGCGCGGCCGCCCTGGCC
ACTGCCCGAAGTTTGTGGGGGACGCCCCGCCTTCCCTGCAGCCCGGGATGGCAAGGGGCGACGAAGAGGC
TTCTGGTGCGGTCGGTCTCCGGGGCCAGTAACCACCAGCCGAACTCGAATAGTGGCAGATACCGGGACAC
GGTGCTGCTGCCGCAGACGAGCTTCCCCATGAAGCTGCTGGGCCGCCAGCAGCCGGACACGGAGCTGGAG
ATCCAGCAGAAATGTGGATTTTCAGAACTTTATTCATGGCAAAGAGAAAGAAAAGTAAAGACAGAATTTT
GCCTTCATGATGGACCTCCTTATGCAAACGGTGACCCTCATGTTGGACATGCTTTAAATAAGATTTTGAA
AGACATAGCCAATCGATTCCATATGATGAATGGCTCCAAAATACATTTTGTGCCCGGCTGGGATTGTCAT
GGGTTGCCCATTGAAATAAAAGTATTATCAGAACTTGGTAGAGAAGCTCAGAATCTTTCAGCTATGGAAA
TTAGAAAGAAAGCTAGATCATTTGCTAAAGCAGCCATTGAGAAACAGAAATCAGCATTTATTCGTTGGGG
AATAATGGCAGATTGGAATAATTGCTACTATACATTTGATGGGAAGTATGAAGCCAAACAGTTGAGAACT
TTTTACCAAATGTATGATAAGGGCTTGGTTTATCGATCTTACAAACCTGTGTTTTGGTCTCCGTCATCTA
GGACTGCATTGGCTGAAGCAGAACTTGAATATAATCCTGAGCATGTCAGTCGTTCAATATATGTAAAATT
TCCTCTCTTAAAGCCTTCTCCAAAATTGGCATCTCTTATAGATGGTTCATCTCCTGTTAGTATTTTGGTC
TGGACCACACAACCTTGGACGATTCCAGCCAATGAAGCTGTTTGCTATATGCCTGAATCAAAGTATGCTG
TTGTGAAATGTTCTAAGTCTGGAGACCTCTACGTACTGGCGGCAGATAAAGTAGCATCTGTTGCTTCTAC
TTTGGAAACAACATTTGAGACTATTTCAACACTTTCAGGTGTAGATTTGGAAAATGGTACTTGCAGCCAC
CCTCTGATTCCTGATAAAGCCTCTCCTCTTTTACCTGCAAATCATGTGACCATGGCAAAAGGAACGGGAT
TGGTTCACACAGCCCCAGCTCATGGTATGGAAGACTACGGTGTAGCGTCTCAGCACAACCTGCCCATGGA
TTGTCTAGTGGACGAAGATGGAGTTTTCACAGATGTTGCAGGTCCTGAACTTCAAAACAAGGCTGTCCTT
GAAGAGGGAACTGATGTGGTTATAAAGATGCTTCAGACTGCAAAGAATTTGTTGAAAGAGGAGAAATTGG
TGCATAGCTATCCGTATGACTGGAGGACCAAGAAACCTGTGGTTATTCGTGCCAGCAAGCAGTGGTTTAT
AAACATCACGGATATTAAGACTGCAGCCAAGGAATTGTTAAAAAAGGTGAAATTTATTCCTGGATCAGCA
CTGAATGGCATGGTTGAAATGATGGACAGGCGGCCATATTGGTGTATATCAAGGCAAAGAGTTTGGGGTG
TTCCAATTCCTGTGTTTCATCATAAGACCAAGGATGAATACTTGATCAACAGCCAAACCACTGAGCATAT
TGTTAAACTAGTGGAACAACACGGCAGTGATATCTGGTGGACTCTTCCCCCTGAACAACTTCTTCCAAAA
GAAGTCTTATCTGAGGTTGGTGGCCCTGATGCCTTGGAATATGTGCCAGGTCAGGATATTTTGGACATCT
GGTTTGATAGCGGAACTTCATGGTCTTATGTTCTTCCAGGTCCTGACCAAAGAGCAGATTTGTACTTGGA
AGGAAAAGACCAGCTCGGGGGTTGGTTTCAGTCATCCTTATTAACAAGTGTGGCAGCAAGGAAGAGAGCA
CCTTATAAGACAGTGATTGTTCATGGATTTACCCTTGGAGAAAAGGGAGAAGCCATGTCCGCCTCTCTTG
GGAATGTCATTCATCCTGATGTTGTCGTTAATGGAGGACAAGATCAAAGCAAAGAGCCTCCGTATGGTGC
TGATGTCCTTCGCTGGTGGGTAGCTGATTCCAATGTCTTCACCGAAGTTGCAATTGGCCCATCCGTGCTC
AATGCTGCCAGAGATGATATTAGCAAGCTTAGGAATACACTTCGCTTTCTTTTGGGAAATGTGGCTGATT
TCAACCCAGAAACAGATTCCATCCCTGTAAACGATATGTATGTCATAGACCAGTACATGCTACACTTACT
GCAGGATTTGGCAAACAAGATTACCGAATTATACAAACAATATGATTTTGGAAAAGTTGTTCGGCTGTTA
CGGACGTTTTATACCAGAGAGCTCTCTAACTTTTATTTCAGTATAATCAAAGATAGGCTCTATTGTGAAA
AGGAAAATGACCCCAAACGACGCTCTTGTCAGACTGCATTAGTTGAAATTTTGGATGTAATAGTTCGTTC
TTTTGCTCCCATTCTTCCTCACCTGGCTGAAGAGGTGTTCCAGCACATACCTTATATTAAAGAGCCCAAG
AGTGTTTTCCGTACTGGGTGGATTAGTACTAGTTCTATCTGGAAAAAGCCCGGGTTGGAAGAAGCTGTGG
AGAGTGCGTGTGCAATGCGAGACTCATTTCTTGGAAGCATCCCTGGCAAAAATGCAGCTGAGTACAAGGT
TATCACTGTGATAGAACCTGGACTGCTTTTTGAGATAATAGAGATGCTGCAGTCTGAAGAGACTTCCAGC
ACCTCTCAGTTGAATGAATTAATGATGGCTTCTGAGTCAACTTTACTGGCTCAGGAACCACGAGAGATGA
CTGCAGATGTAATCGAGCTTAAAGGGAAATTCCTCATCAACTTAGAAGGTGGTGATATTCGTGAAGAGTC
TTCCTATAAAGTAATTGTCATGCCGACTACGAAAGAAAAATGCCCCCGTTGTTGGAAGTATACAGCGGAG
TCTTCAGATACACTGTGTCCTCGATGTGCAGAAGTTGTCAGTGGAAAATAGGAATTCCACCACACTGGAC
TAGTGGATCCGAGCTCGGTACCAAGCTTAAGTTTAAACCGCTGATCAGCCTCGACTGTGCCTTCTAGTTG
CCAGCCATCTGTTGTTTGCCCCTCCCCCGTGCCTTCCTTGACCCTGGAAGGTGCCACTCCCACTGTCCTT
TCCTAATAAAATGAGGAAATTGCATCGCATTGTCTGAGTAGGTGTCATTCTATTCTGGGGGGTGGGGTGG
GGCAGGACAGCAAGGGGGAGGATTGGGAAGACAATAGCAGGCATGCTGGGGATGCGGTGGGCTCTATGGC
TTCTGAGGCGGAAAGAACCAGCTGGGGCTCTAGGGGGTATCCCC
[124 nt withheld, positions 4315-4438]
C
[91 nt withheld, positions 4440-4530]
A
[49 nt withheld, positions 4532-4580]
CCTTTGACGTTGGAGTCCACGTTCTTT
[37 nt withheld, positions 4608-4644]
ACCCTATCTCGGTCTATTCTTTTGATTTATAAGGGATTTTGCCGATTTCGGCCTATTGGTTAAAAAATGA
GCTGATTTAACAAAAATTTAACGCGAATTAATTCTGTGGAATGTGTGTCAGTTAGGGTGTGGAAAGTCCC
CAGGCTCCCCAGCAGGCAGAAGTATGCAAAGCATGCATCTCAATTAGTCAGCAACCAGGTGTGGAAAGTC
CCCAGGCTCCCCAGCAGGCAGAAGTATGCAAAGCATGCATCTCAATTAGTCAGCAACCATAGTCCCGCCC
CTAACTCCGCCCATCCCGCCCATTCTCCGCCCCATGGCTGACTAATTTTTTTTATTTATGCAGAGGCCGA
GGCCGCCTCTGCCTCTGAGCTATTCCAGAAGTAGTGAGGAGGCTTTTTTGGAGGCCTAGGCTTTTGCAAA
AAGCTCCCGGGAGCTTGTATATCCATTTTCGGATCTGATCAAGAGACAGGATGAGGATCGTTTCGCATGA
TTGAACAAGATGGATTGCACGCAGGTTCTCCGGCCGCTTGGGTGGAGAGGCTATTCGGCTATGACTGGGC
ACAACAGACAATCGGCTGCTCTGATGCCGCCGTGTTCCGGCTGTCAGCGCAGGGGCGCCCGGTTCTTTTT
GTCAAGACCGACCTGTCCGGTGCCCTGAATGAACTGCAGGACGAGGCAGCGCGGCTATCGTGGCTGGCCA
CGACGGGCGTTCCTTGCGCAGCTGTGCTCGACGTTGTCACTGAAGCGGGAAGGGACTGGCTGCTATTGGG
CGAAGTGCCGGGGCAGGATCTCCTGTCATCTCACCTTGCTCCTGCCGAGAAAGTATCCATCATGGCTGAT
GCAATGCGGCGGCTGCATACGCTTGATCCGGCTACCTGCCCATTCGACCACCAAGCGAAACATCGCATCG
AGCGAGCACGTACTCGGATGGAAGCCGGTCTTGTCGATCAGGATGATCTGGACGAAGAGCATCAGGGGCT
CGCGCCAGCCGAACTGTTCGCCAGGCTCAAGGCGCGCATGCCCGACGGCGAGGATCTCGTCGTGACCCAT
GGCGATGCCTGCTTGCCGAATATCATGGTGGAAAATGGCCGCTTTTCTGGATTCATCGACTGTGGCCGGC
TGGGTGTGGCGGACCGCTATCAGGACATAGCGTTGGCTACCCGTGATATTGCTGAAGAGCTTGGCGGCGA
ATGGGCTGACCGCTTCCTCGTGCTTTACGGTATCGCCGCTCCCGATTCGCAGCGCATCGCCTTCTATCGC
CTTCTTGACGAGTTCTTCTGAGCGGGACTCTGGGGTTCGAAATGACCGACCAAGCGACGCCCAACCTGCC
ATCACGAGATTTCGATTCCACCGCCGCCTTCTATGAAAGGTTGGGCTTCGGAATCGTTTTCCGGGACGCC
GGCTGGATGATCCTCCAGCGCGGGGATCTCATGCTGGAGTTCTTCGCCCACCCCAACTTGTTTATTGCAG
CTTATAATGGTTACAAATAAAGCAATAGCATCACAAATTTCACAAATAAAGCATTTTTTTCACTGCATTC
TAGTTGTGGTTTGTCCAAACTCATCAATGTATCTTATCATGTCTGTATACCGTCGACCTCTAGCTAGAGC
TTGGCGTAATCATGGTCATAGCTGTTTCCTGTGTGAAATTGTTATCCGCTCACAATTCCACACAACATAC
GAGCCGGAAGCATAAAGTGTAAAGCCTGGGGTGCCTAATGAGTGAGCTAACTCACATTAATTGCGTTGCG
CTCACTGCCCGCTTTCCAGTCGGGAAACCTGTCGTGCCAGCTGCATTAATGAATCGGCCAACGCGCGGGG
AGAGGCGGTTTGCGTATTGGGCGCTCTTCCGCTTCCTCGCTCACTGACTCGCTGCGCTCGGTCGTTCGGC
TGCGGCGAGCGGTATCAGCTCACTCAAAGGCGGTAATACGGTTATCCACAGAATCAGGGGATAACGCAGG
AAAGAACATGTGAGCAAAAGGCCAGCAAAAGGCCAGGAACCGTAAAAAGGCCGCGTTGCTGGCGTTTTTC
CATAGGCTCCGCCCCCCTGACGAGCATCACAAAAATCGACGCTCAAGTCAGAGGTGGCGAAACCCGGCAG
GACTATAAAGATACCAGGCGTTTCCCCCTGGAAGCTCCCTCGTGCGCTCTCCTGTTCCGACCCTGCCGCT
TACCGGATACCTGTCCGCCTTTCTCCCTTCGGGAAGCGTGGCGCTTTCTCATAGCTCACGCTGTAGGTAT
CTCAGTTCGGTGTAGGTCGTTCGCTCCAAGCTGGGCTGTGTGCACGAACCCCCCGTTCAGCCCGACCGCT
GCGCCTTATCCGGTAACTATCGTCTTGAGTCCAACCCGGTAAGACACGACTTATCGCCACTGGCAGCAGC
CACTGGTAACAGGATTAGCAGAGCGAGGTATGTAGGCGGTGCTACAGAGTTCTTGAAGTGGTGGCCTAAC
TACGGCTACACTAGAAGAACAGTATTTGGTATCTGCGCTCTGCTGAAGCCAGTTACCTTCGGAAAAAGAG
TTGGTAGCTCTTGATCCGGCAAACAAACCACCGCTGGTAGCGGTGGTTTTTTTGTTTGCAAGCAGCAGAT
TACGCGCAGAAAAAAAGGATCTCAAGAAGATCCTTTGATCTTTTCTACGGGGTCTGACGCTCAGTGGAAC
GAAAACTCACGTTAAGGGATTTTGGTCATGAGATTATCAAAAAGGATCTTCACCTAGATCCTTTTAAATT
AAAAATGAAGTTTTAAATCAATCTAAAGTATATATGAGTAAACTTGGTCTGACAGTTACCAATGCTTAAT
CAGTGAGGCACCTATCTCAGCGATCTGTCTATTTCGTTCATCCATAGTTGCCTGACTCCCCGTCGTGTAG
ATAACTACGATACGGGAGGGCTTACCATCTGGCCCCAGTGCTGCAATGATACCGCGAGACCCACGCTCAC
CGGCTCCAGATTTATCAGCAATAAACCAGCCAGCCGGAAGGGCCGAGCGCAGAAGTGGTCCTGCAACTTT
ATCCGCCTCCATCCAGTCTATTAATTGTTGCCGGGAAGCTAGAGTAAGTAGTTCGCCAGTTAATAGTTTG
CGCAACGTTGTTGCCATTGCTACAGGCATCGTGGTGTCACGCTCGTCGTTTGGTATGGCTTCATTCAGCT
CCGGTTCCCAACGATCAAGGCGAGTTACATGATCCCCCATGTTGTGCAAAAAAGCGGTTAGCTCCTTCGG
TCCTCCGATCGTTGTCAGAAGTAAGTTGGCCGCAGTGTTATCACTCATGGTTATGGCAGCACTGCATAAT
TCTCTTACTGTCATGCCATCCGTAAGATGCTTTTCTGTGACTGGTGAGTACTCAACCAAGTCATTCTGAG
AATAGTGTATGCGGCGACCGAGTTGCTCTTGCCCGGCGTCAATACGGGATAATACCGCGCCACATAGCAG
AACTTTAAAAGTGCTCATCATTGGAAAACGTTCTTCGGGGCGAAAACTCTCAAGGATCTTACCGCTGTTG
AGATCCAGTTCGATGTAACCCACTCGTGCACCCAACTGATCTTCAGCATCTTTTACTTTCACCAGCGTTT
CTGGGTGAGCAAAAACAGGAAGGCAAAATGCCGCAAAAAAGGGAATAAGGGCGACACGGAAATGTTGAAT
ACTCATACTCTTCCTTTTTCAATATTATTGAAGCATTTATCAGGGTTATTGTCTCATGAGCGGATACATA
TTTGAATGTATTTAGAAAAATAAACAAATAGGGGTTCCGCGCACATTTCCCCGAAAAGTGCCACCTGACG
TC
Features (pLannotate 1.2.2; 22 found; start..end, strand, type, name):
     28..80      -  misc_feature   bom (fragment): basis of mobility region from pBR322
    235..614     +  enhancer       CMV enhancer: human cytomegalovirus immediate early enhancer
    615..818     +  promoter       CMV promoter: human cytomegalovirus (CMV) immediate early promoter
    814..847     +  LTR            5' LTR (truncated) (fragment): truncated 5' long terminal repeat (LTR) from HIV-1
    863..881     +  promoter       T7 promoter: promoter for bacteriophage T7 RNA polymerase
    933..3968    +  CDS            IARS2: SYIM_HUMAN - Experimental evidence at protein level: Swiss-Prot protein existence level 1. From Homo sapiens (Human).
   4045..4269    +  polyA_signal   bGH poly(A) signal: bovine growth hormone polyadenylation signal
   4273..4294    +  promoter       SV40 promoter (fragment): SV40 enhancer and early promoter
   4315..4743    +  rep_origin     f1 ori (sequence partly withheld): f1 bacteriophage origin of replication; arrow indicates direction of (+) strand synthesis
   4770..4841    +  promoter       SV40 promoter (fragment): SV40 enhancer and early promoter
   4842..4913    +  promoter       SV40 promoter (fragment): SV40 enhancer and early promoter
   4917..5050    +  rep_origin     SV40 ori: SV40 origin of replication
   5131..5922    +  CDS            neo: KKA2_KLEPN - Also known as kan, nptII. Experimental evidence at protein level: Swiss-Prot protein existence level 1. Resistance to kanamycin, neomycin, paromomycin, ribostamycin, butirosin and gentamicin B. From Klebsiella pneumoniae.
   5946..6104    +  CDS            ble (fragment): BLE_KLEPN - Experimental evidence at protein level: Swiss-Prot protein existence level 1. Binding protein with a strong affinity to the bleomycin family of antibiotics. Binds to CL990; an antimitotic-antibiotic compound. From Klebsiella pneumoniae.
   6099..6220    +  polyA_signal   SV40 poly(A) signal: SV40 polyadenylation signal
   6293..6309    -  protein_bind   lac operator: The lac repressor binds to the lac operator to inhibit transcription in E. coli. This inhibition can be relieved by adding lactose or isopropyl-β-D-thiogalactopyranoside (IPTG). lac repressor encoded by lacI
   6317..6347    -  promoter       lac promoter: promoter for the E. coli lac operon
   6362..6383    -  protein_bind   CAP binding site: CAP binding activates transcription in the presence of cAMP. E. coli catabolite activator protein
   6396..6488    -  CDS            lacI (fragment): lac repressor; lacI; The lac repressor binds to the lac operator to inhibit transcription in E. coli. This inhibition can be relieved by adding lactose or isopropyl-β-D-thiogalactopyranoside (IPTG).
   6671..7259    -  rep_origin     ori: high-copy-number ColE1/pMB1/pBR322/pUC origin of replication
   7430..8290    -  CDS            AmpR: β-lactamase; bla; confers resistance to ampicillin, carbenicillin, and related antibiotics
   8291..8395    -  promoter       AmpR promoter: bla
