[The description below was written by a language model from this plasmid's Addgene catalogue record and pLannotate feature annotations shown in this document.]
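Description:
pcDNA3.1-IARS2-K664A/K667A is a mammalian expression plasmid built on the Invitrogen pcDNA3.1(-) backbone, carrying the human IARS2 open reading frame, which encodes the mitochondrial isoleucyl-tRNA synthetase. It is propagated in E. coli as a high-copy plasmid through a ColE1/pUC-type origin with ampicillin selection (AmpR under its own bla promoter). It also contains an f1 origin and an SV40 promoter/origin-driven neomycin resistance cassette with an SV40 poly(A) signal for G418 selection in mammalian cells. The catalogue lists a total size of 8,445 bp, whereas the sequenced record annotated here is 8,426 nt. The depositor notes an indel in the SV40 promoter relative to their reference, and the promoter is annotated as several fragments in the feature table. The depositor considers this unimportant because the plasmid was used only for transient overexpression and the G418 marker was not used.

The roughly 3 kb IARS2 coding sequence lies downstream of the CMV immediate-early enhancer and promoter and a T7 promoter, and is followed by the bGH polyadenylation signal. It was inserted by seamless (Gibson) assembly into the linearised vector, and the native upstream bases serving as a putative Kozak context were retained. No epitope tag or reporter is recorded. The insert carries two alanine substitutions, K664A and K667A, intended to impair tRNA binding. It also carries five synonymous changes, inherited from the related parental plasmid used as the PCR template, that make the transcript resistant to siRNAs. This design suits knockdown-rescue experiments, in which endogenous IARS2 is silenced and the putative tRNA-binding-deficient mutant is re-expressed to test whether that activity is needed for a given phenotype. The short HIV-1 LTR, ble and lacI fragments in the table appear to be annotation matches to backbone sequence rather than functional elements.
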