Addgene plasmid #232339: pcDNA3.1-IARS2-K664A/K667A
Purpose: Expresses human IARS2 with putative tRNA binding deficiency mutations (K664A and K667A) in mammalian cells, also carrying synonymous mutations described in Addgene #232340
Depositing lab: Quanfu Ma. Depositing organization: Maternal and Child Health Hospital of Hubei Province.
Backbone
  Vector backbone: pcDNA3.1 (-)
  Backbone manufacturer: Invitrogen (Thermo Fisher)
  Backbone size w/o insert (bp): 5427
  Total vector size (bp): 8445
  Vector type: Mammalian Expression
  Selectable markers: Neomycin (select with G418)
Growth in bacteria
  Bacterial resistance: Ampicillin, 100 μg/mL
  Growth temperature: 37°C
  Growth strain: DH5alpha
  Copy number: High Copy
Gene/Insert
  Gene/Insert name: IARS2 (alt name: ENST00000366922.3)
  Species: H. sapiens (human)
  Mutation: Putative tRNA binding deficiency mutation K664A AND K667A. Also carrying all 5 siRNA off-targeting synonymous mutations described in Addgene plasmid #232340.
  GenBank ID: NM_018060.4
  Entrez Gene: IARS2 (a.k.a. CAGSSS, ILERS)
  Promoter: CMV
  Cloning method: Gibson Cloning
  Sequencing primers: 5′ CMV-F: CGCAAATGGGCGGTAGGCGTG; 3′ BGH-R: TAGAAGGCACAGTCGAGG
Resource information
  A portion of this plasmid was derived from a plasmid made by: Yuxin Bi (毕雨馨 in simplified Chinese), the first author of the article, constructed this plasmid during her master's degree. She graduated and become a PHD candidate in other institute for now.
Terms and licenses: Academic/Nonprofit Terms; Industry Terms: Not Available to Industry
Depositor comments: Note1: For seamless cloning, the pcDNA3.1 (-) vector was single digested with Pme I and the two fragment were generated By PCR with Addgene #232340 as template and the following primers (5'->3'): fragment 1: 3.1Pme-F: GGAGACCCAAGCTGGCTAGCGTTT IARS2-K664A+K667A-R: acattcccaagagaggcggacatggcttctcccttttctc fragment 2: IARS2-K664A+K667A-F: gagaaaagggagaagccatgtccgcctctcttgggaatgt 3.1Pme-R: ACAGTCGAGGCTGATCAGCGGTTT Note2: The IARS2 ORF is long, so we used additional primers (5'->3') for sanger sequencing as follow: pc3.1-IARS2-P1: tgggaagtatgaagccaaacagt pc3.1-IARS2-P2: gaccatggcaaaaggaacgg pc3.1-IARS2-P3: caacagccaaaccactgagc pc3.1-IARS2-P4: tgctcaatgctgccagaga Note3: The putative Kozak sequence (ENST00000366922.3:c.-6~-1) was also included Note4: Also carrying all 5 siRNA off-targeting synonymous mutations described in Addgene plasmid #232340. Note5: There is a discrepancy in the backbone in the SV40 promoter where the Addgene NGS sequence contains an indel compared to the depositor reference. However, this indel does not affect the function of the plasmid because the SV40 promoted G418 resistant gene was not used in the study. The depositor used these plasmids for transient overexpression, not stable expression.
How to cite: pcDNA3.1-IARS2-K664A/K667A was a gift from Quanfu Ma (Addgene plasmid # 232339 ; http://n2t.net/addgene:232339 ; RRID:Addgene_232339)
